>Addgene plasmid #191474 | pACE-K2P4.1-StrepTagII | addgene full sequence | sequence record 375174 | Addgene NGS Result
CAAGCCATGAAAACCGCCACTGCGCCGTTACCACCGCTGCGTTCGGTCAAGGTTCTGGACCAGTTGCGTG
AGCGCATACGCTACTTGCATTACAGTTTACGAACCGAACAGGCTTATGTCAACTGGGTTCGTGCCTTCAT
CCGTTTCCACGGTGTGCGTCACCCGGCAACCTTGGGCAGCAGCGAAGTCGCCATAACTTCGTATAGCATA
CATTATACGAAGTTATCTGTAACTATAACGGTCCTAAGGTAGCGAGTTTAAACACTAGTATCGATTCGCG
ACCTACTCCGGAATATTAATAGATCATGGAGATAATTAAAATGATAACCATCTCGCAAATAAATAAGTAT
TTTACTGTTTTCGTAACAGTTTTGTAATAAAAAAACCTATAAATAACCGCCACCATGACTACCGCTCCTC
AAGAGCCACCAGCAAGACCCCTTCAAGCAGGCTCAGGCGCAGGTCCCGCTCCTGGCCGTGCCATGAGGTC
AACCACTTTGTTGGCTCTGCTTGCTTTAGTGCTGCTTTACCTAGTCAGTGGTGCCCTGGTGTTTAGGGCC
TTGGAACAACCCCACGAGCAACAAGCTCAGCGTGAGCTGGGTGAGGTCAGAGAAAAATTTTTAAGAGCAC
ACCCATGTGTATCCGACCAAGAACTTGGACTGCTAATCAAAGAGGTGGCCGACGCCCTTGGCGGCGGCGC
CGACCCTGAAACCCAATCCACCTCTCAGTCAAGTCACAGTGCCTGGGATCTGGGAAGTGCCTTCTTTTTC
AGTGGTACAATTATCACGACAATAGGCTACGGAAACGTGGCCTTGAGGACGGATGCCGGTAGACTGTTTT
GCATATTCTACGCATTAGTAGGAATCCCCCTGTTTGGTATCTTGCTAGCTGGTGTGGGTGATCGTCTGGG
ATCATCACTTAGACATGGTATAGGCCATATAGAGGCCATCTTCCTGAAATGGCATGTACCACCAGAATTG
GTCAGGGTTTTATCAGCTATGTTATTTTTACTTATCGGATGCCTATTGTTTGTACTGACCCCAACATTCG
TTTTCTGCTACATGGAAGACTGGTCCAAACTTGAAGCTATTTATTTTGTGATAGTGACCTTAACTACGGT
CGGCTTTGGCGATTACGTCGCAGGCGCAGATCCACGTCAAGATTCTCCAGCATATCAACCACTAGTGTGG
TTCTGGATCCTACTGGGATTAGCCTACTTCGCTTCTGTCTTGACTACTATAGGCAACTGGTTGAGAGTCG
TTTCCCGTAGGACCCGTGCAGAAATGGGTACCGCTTCCTGGTCACATCCACAGTTTGAGAAATAATAATG
AATGCAATTGTTGTTGTTAACTTGTTTATTGCAGCTTATAATGGTTACAAATAAAGCAATAGCATCACAA
ATTTCACAAATAAAGCATTTTTTTCACTGCATTCTAGTTGTGGTTTGTCCAAACTCATCAATGTATCTTA
TCATGTCTGGATCTGATCACTGCTTGAGCCTAGAAGATCCGGCTGCTAACAAAGCCCGAAAGGAAGCTGA
GTTGGCTGCTGCCACCGCTGAGCAATAACTATCATAACCCCTAGGGTATACCCATCTAATTGGAACCAGA
TAAGTGAAATCTAGTTCCAAACTATTTTGTCATTTTTAATTTTCGTATTAGCTTACGACGCTACACCCAG
TTCCCATCTATTTTGTCACTCTTCCCTAAATAATCCTTAAAAACTCCATTTCCACCCCTCCCAGTTCCCA
ACTATTTTGTCCGCCCACAACCGGTTGACTTGGGTCAACTGTCAGACCAAGTTTACTCATATATACTTTA
GATTGATTTAAAACTTCATTTTTAATTTAAAAGGATCTAGGTGAAGATCCTTTTTGATAATCTCATGACC
AAAATCCCTTAACGTGAGTTTTCGTTCCACTGAGCGTCAGACCCCGTAGAAAAGATCAAAGGATCTTCTT
GAGATCCTTTTTTTCTGCGCGTAATCTGCTGCTTGCAAACAAAAAAACCACCGCTACCAGCGGTGGTTTG
TTTGCCGGATCAAGAGCTACCAACTCTTTTTCCGAAGGTAACTGGCTTCAGCAGAGCGCAGATACCAAAT
ACTGTTCTTCTAGTGTAGCCGTAGTTAGGCCACCACTTCAAGAACTCTGTAGCACCGCCTACATACCTCG
CTCTGCTAATCCTGTTACCAGTGGCTGCTGCCAGTGGCGATAAGTCGTGTCTTACCGGGTTGGACTCAAG
ACGATAGTTACCGGATAAGGCGCAGCGGTCGGGCTGAACGGGGGGTTCGTGCACACAGCCCAGCTTGGAG
CGAACGACCTACACCGAACTGAGATACCTACAGCGTGAGCTATGAGAAAGCGCCACGCTTCCCGAAGGGA
GAAAGGCGGACAGGTATCCGGTAAGCGGCAGGGTCGGAACAGGAGAGCGCACGAGGGAGCTTCCAGGGGG
AAACGCCTGGTATCTTTATAGTCCTGTCGGGTTTCGCCACCTCTGACTTGAGCGTCGATTTTTGTGATGC
TCGTCAGGGGGGCGGAGCCTATGGAAAAACGCCAGCAACGCGGCCTTTTTACGGTTCCTGGCCTTTTGCT
GGCCTTTTGCTCACATGTTCTTTCCTGCGTTATCCCCTGATTGACTTGGGTCGCTCTTCCTGTGGATGCG
CAGATGCCCTGCGTAAGCGGGTGTGGGCGGACAATAAAGTCTTAAACTGAACAAAATAGATCTAAACTAT
GACAATAAAGTCTTAAACTAGACAGAATAGTTGTAAACTGAAATCAGTCCAGTTATGCTGTGAAAAAGCA
TACTGGACTTTTGTTATGGCTAAAGCAAACTCTTCATTTTCTGAAGTGCAAATTGCCCGTCGTATTAAAG
AGGGGCGTGGCCAAGGGCATGTAAAGACTATATTCGCGGCGTTGTGACAATTTACCGAACAACTCCGCGG
CCGGGAAGCCGATCTCGGCTTGAACGAATTGTTAGGTGGCGGTACTTGGGTCGATATCAAAGTGCATCAC
TTCTTCCCGTATGCCCAACTTTGTATAGAGAGCCACTGCGGGATCGTCACCGTAATCTGCTTGCACGTAG
ATCACATAAGCACCAAGCGCGTTGGCCTCATGCTTGAGGAGATTGATGAGCGCGGTGGCAATGCCCTGCC
TCCGGTGCTCGCCGGAGACTGCGAGATCATAGATATAGATCTCACTACGCGGCTGCTCAAACTTGGGCAG
AACGTAAGCCGCGAGAGCGCCAACAACCGCTTCTTGGTCGAAGGCAGCAAGCGCGATGAATGTCTTACTA
CGGAGCAAGTTCCCGAGGTAATCGGAGTCCGGCTGATGTTGGGAGTAGGTGGCTACATCGCCGAACTCAC
GACCGAAAAGATCAAGAGCAGCCCGCATGGATTTGACTTGGTCAGGGCCGAGCCTACATGTGCGAATGAT
GCCCATACTTGAGCCACCTAACTTTGTTTTAGGGCGACTGCCCTGCTGCGTAACATCGTTGCTGCTGCGT
AACATCGTTGCTGCTCCATAACATCAAACATCGACCCACGGCGTAACGCGCTTGCTGCTTGGATGCCCGA
GGCATAGACTGTACAAAAAAACAGTCATAA
Features (pLannotate 1.2.2; 10 found; start..end, strand, type, name):
     94..122     -  promoter       Pc promoter: intI1 (promoter lies within the coding sequence); class 1 integron promoter
    193..226     +  protein_bind   loxP: Cre-mediated recombination occurs in the 8-bp core sequence (GCATACAT). Cre recombinase
    303..394     +  promoter       polyhedrin promoter: polh from Autographa californica; promoter for the baculovirus polyhedrin gene
    483..1304    +  CDS            KCNK4 (fragment): KCNK4_HUMAN - Also known as TRAAK. Experimental evidence at protein level: Swiss-Prot protein existence level 1. Voltage-insensitive potassium channel (PubMed:22282805). Channel opening is triggered by mechanical forces that deform the membrane (PubMed:22282805, PubMed:25471887, PubMed:25500157, PubMed:30290154). Channel opening is triggered by raising the intracellular pH to basic levels (By similarity). The channel is inactive at 24 degrees Celsius (in vitro); raising the temperature to 37 degrees Celsius increases the frequency of channel opening, with a further increase in channel activity
   1349..1483    +  polyA_signal   SV40 poly(A) signal: SV40 polyadenylation signal
   1512..1561    +  CDS            SET1 (fragment): solubility-enhancement tag derived from T7 phage gene 10B
   1604..1769    -  mobile_element Tn7L: mini-Tn7 element (left end of the Tn7 transposon) Tn7
   1959..2547    +  rep_origin     ori: high-copy-number ColE1/pMB1/pBR322/pUC origin of replication
   2682..2905    -  mobile_element Tn7R: mini-Tn7 element (right end of the Tn7 transposon) Tn7
   2972..3505    -  CDS            GmR: gentamycin acetyltransferase; aacC1; confers resistance to gentamycin
