[The description below was written by a language model from this plasmid's Addgene catalogue record and pLannotate feature annotations shown in this document.]
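Description:
pACE-K2P4.1-StrepTagII is an insect-cell expression construct built on the pACEBAC1 backbone, a baculovirus transfer (acceptor) vector. It is maintained in E. coli through a high-copy ColE1/pUC-type origin and selected with gentamicin via the aacC1 acetyltransferase gene, which is driven by a class 1 integron Pc promoter. The annotated Tn7L and Tn7R ends are the mini-Tn7 elements that normally allow the gentamicin marker and expression cassette to be transposed into a baculoviral bacmid in a suitable E. coli host. The single loxP site is the feature that allows Cre-mediated fusion with compatible donor plasmids for multigene assemblies.

The payload is human KCNK4, encoding the two-pore-domain potassium channel K2P4.1 (TRAAK), a mechanosensitive and temperature-sensitive channel. The insert was introduced by Gibson cloning and carries the substitutions N104Q and N108Q; the record does not give the reason for these changes. The feature table annotates the coding sequence as a fragment of KCNK4, consistent with the recorded insert size of about 0.9 kb, which suggests a truncated rather than full-length channel. Expression is driven by the very late, strong Autographa californica polyhedrin (polH) promoter and terminated by an SV40 polyadenylation signal. The catalogue describes a C-terminal StrepTagII for affinity purification, although this tag is not separately annotated. A short hit to a T7 gene 10B-derived solubility tag lies downstream of the poly(A) signal and is probably a spurious match rather than part of the expressed protein.

The sequenced record is 3,600 nt, slightly larger than the stated total size. The construct is intended for producing tagged TRAAK in insect cells, and the associated work concerns channel interactions with lipids and metal ions.
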