Addgene plasmid #191474: pACE-K2P4.1-StrepTagII
Purpose: Expresses K2P4.1 with C-terminal StrepTagII
Depositing lab: Arthur Laganowsky. Depositing organization: Texas A&M University. Publication: Cupric Ions Selectively Modulate TRAAK-Phosphatidylserine Interactions. Zhu Y, Schrecke S, Tang S, Odenkirk MT, Walker T, Stover L, Lyu J, Zhang T, Russell D, Baker ES, Yan X, Laganowsky A. J Am Chem Soc. 2022 Apr 27;144(16):7048-7053. doi: 10.1021/jacs.2c00612. Epub 2022 Apr 14. PubMed 35421309.
Backbone
  Vector backbone: pACEBAC1
  Backbone manufacturer: Invitrogen
  Backbone size w/o insert (bp): 2682
  Total vector size (bp): 3555
  Vector type: Insect Expression
Growth in bacteria
  Bacterial resistance: Gentamicin, 10 μg/mL
  Growth temperature: 37°C
  Growth strain: DH5alpha
  Copy number: Unknown
Gene/Insert
  Gene/Insert name: K2P4.1 (alt name: TRAAK)
  Species: H. sapiens (human)
  Insert size (bp): 918
  Mutation: N104Q N108Q
  Entrez Gene: KCNK4 (a.k.a. FHEIG, K2p4.1, TRAAK, TRAAK1)
  Promoter: polH
  Cloning method: Gibson Cloning
  Sequencing primers: 5′ polH; 3′ SV40_R
Terms and licenses: Academic/Nonprofit Terms; Industry Terms: Not Available to Industry
How to cite: pACE-K2P4.1-StrepTagII was a gift from Arthur Laganowsky (Addgene plasmid # 191474 ; http://n2t.net/addgene:191474 ; RRID:Addgene_191474)
